>Addgene plasmid #57903 | mKO2-VASP-5 | depositor partial sequence | sequence record 89053 | insert sequence
GACGTCAGATCCGCTAGCGCTACCGGTCGCCACCATGGTGAGTGTGATTAAACCAGAGATGAAGATGAGG
TACTACATGGACGGCTCCGTCAATGGGCATGAGTTCACAATTGAAGGTGAAGGCACAGGCAGACCTTACG
AGGGACATCAAGAGATGACACTACGCGTCACAATGGCCGAGGGCGGGCCAATGCCTTTCGCGTTTGACTT
AGTGTCACACGTGTTCTGTTACGGCCACAGAGTATTTACTAAATATCCAGAAGAGATACCAGACTATTTC
AAACAAGCATTTCCTGAAGGCCTGTCATGGGAAAGGTCGTTGGAGTTCGAAGATGGTGGGTCCGCTTCAG
TCAGTGCGCATATAAGCCTTAGAGGAAACACCTTCTACCACAAATCCAAATTTACTGGGGTTAACTTTCC
TGCCGATGGTCCTATCATGCAAAACCAAAGTGTTGATTGGGAGCCATCAACCGAGAAAATTACTGCCAGC
GACGGAGTTCTGAAGGGTGATGTTACGATGTACCTAAAACTTGAAGGAGGCGGCAATCACAAATGCCAAA
TGAAGACTACTTACAAGGCGGCAAAAGAGATTCTTGAAATGCCAGGAGACCATTACATCGGCCATCGCCT
CGTCAGGAAAACCGAAGGCAACATTACTGAGCAGGTAGAAGATGCAGTAGCTCATAGCTCCGGACTCAGA
TCTATGAGCGAGACGGTCATCTGTTCCAGCCGGGCTACTGTGATGCTTTATGATGACAGCAACAAGCGAT
GGCTCCCTGCTGGCACTGGTCCCCAGGCCTTCAGCCGCGTCCAGATATACCACAACCCCACTGCTAACTC
CTTCCGAGTTGTTGGCCGCAAGATGCAGCCGGATCAGCAGGTGGTTATCAACTGTGCCATCATTCGGGGT
GTCAAGTACAATCAGGCCACTCCCATCTTCCATCAGTGGCGAGATGCCCGCCAGGTCTGGGGCCTCAACT
TCGGCAGCAAGGAGGACGCCATACAGTTTGCAACAGGCATGGCCAACGCCCTAGAGGCCTTGGAAGGAGG
TGGGCCTCCCCCAGCCCCAGCACCCCCTGCCTGGTCTGCCCAGAATGGTCCCTCCCCAGAGGAGCTGGAA
CAACAGAAAAGGCAGCCGGAGCATATGGAGCGCCGGGTCTCCAATGCAGGAGGCCCACCTGCTCCCCCAG
CTGGGGGCCCTCCTCCACCTCCAGGACCTCCCCCTCCTCCAGGTCCCCCCCCACCCCCAGGTCTGCCCTC
CTCAGGGGTATCTGGGGCAGGTCATGGAGCAGGGGCAGCCCCACCCCCTGCACCCCCACTCCCTACAACA
CAGGGCCCCAATAGTGGGGGTTCCGGGGCCCCAGGCCTGGCTGCTGCCATTGCTGGAGCCAAACTCAGGA
AAGTGAGCAAGCAGGAGGAGGCCTCTGGGGGGCCCCTGGCCCCCAAAGCTGAGAACAGTCGAAGCACTGG
TGGGGGGCTTATGGAAGAGATGAACGCCATGCTGGCCCGGAGAAGAAAAGCCACACAGGTTGGGGAGAAG
CCCCCCAAAGACGAGTCAGCCAGTGAGGAGTCAGAGGCCCGACTCCCTGCCCAGAGTGAACCTGTGAGAA
GACCCTGGGAGAAGAACAGCACAACCTTGCCAAGGATGAAGTCGTCCTCTTCTGTGACTACCTCCGAGGC
CCACCCCTCGACGCCCTGCTCCAGTGATGACTCCGACTTGGAGAGGGTGAAGCAGGAGCTTCTGGAAGAG
GTGCGGAAGGAGCTACAGAAAATGAAAGAGGAAATCATCGAAGTCTTTGTCCAGGAGCTGAGGAAGCGGG
GTTCTCCTTGAGCGGCCGCGACTCTAGATCATAATCAGCCATACCACATTGAG
