[The description below was written by a language model from this plasmid's Addgene catalogue record.]
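Description:
mKO2-VASP-5 is a mammalian expression plasmid that produces mouse VASP (vasodilator-stimulated phosphoprotein) fused to the orange fluorescent protein mKO2 (monomeric Kusabira Orange 2). It is built on an mKO2 fluorescent-protein backbone of about 4.75 kb without the insert. The plasmid is maintained at high copy number in E. coli under kanamycin selection. A neomycin resistance marker allows G418 selection of transfected mammalian cells, so stable lines can be made as well as transient transfections. The record does not list the replication origin or other backbone elements individually.

Expression of the fusion is driven by the CMV promoter, a strong constitutive promoter in most mammalian cell types. The use of an SV40 polyA reverse sequencing primer suggests an SV40 polyadenylation signal downstream of the coding region. The VASP insert corresponds to the mouse reference transcript and carries an A209T change noted by the depositor; its functional significance is not stated. The record does not explicitly say whether mKO2 lies at the N- or C-terminus of VASP, and it does not explain the "5" in the name or describe any linker between the two proteins.

VASP is an Ena/VASP family actin regulator that concentrates at focal adhesions, along stress fibres and at the leading edges of lamellipodia and tips of filopodia. The construct is accordingly intended as a localization marker for actin structures and focal adhesions in live or fixed cells. The mKO2 tag has an excitation maximum of 551 nm and an emission maximum of 565 nm, which places it in the orange channel and makes it suitable for multicolour imaging alongside green or far-red probes.
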