Addgene plasmid #57903: mKO2-VASP-5
Purpose: Localization: Actin/Focal Adhesions, Excitation: 551, Emission: 565
Depositing lab: Michael Davidson. Depositing organization: Florida State University, Tallahassee.
Backbone
  Vector backbone: mKO2
  Backbone size w/o insert (bp): 4750
  Vector type: Mammalian Expression
  Selectable markers: Neomycin (select with G418)
Growth in bacteria
  Bacterial resistance: Kanamycin, 50 μg/mL
  Growth temperature: 37°C
  Growth strain: DH5alpha
  Copy number: High Copy
Gene/Insert
  Gene/Insert name: VASP (alt name: NM_009499)
  Species: M. musculus (mouse)
  Mutation: A209T in VASP
  Promoter: CMV
  Tag / fusion protein: mKO2
  Cloning method: Unknown
  Sequencing primers: 5′ CMV-F; 3′ SV40pA-R
Terms and licenses: Academic/Nonprofit Terms; Industry Terms: Not Available to Industry
Depositor comments: . Excitation = 551; Emission = 565
How to cite: mKO2-VASP-5 was a gift from Michael Davidson (Addgene plasmid # 57903 ; http://n2t.net/addgene:57903 ; RRID:Addgene_57903)
